>Addgene plasmid #91798 | pLEX_305-C-dTAG | addgene full sequence | sequence record 354469 | Addgene NGS Result
CTCTGGCTAACTAGGGAACCCACTGCTTAAGCCTCAATAAAGCTTGCCTTGAGTGCTTCAAGTAGTGTGT
GCCCGTCTGTTGTGTGACTCTGGTAACTAGAGATCCCTCAGACCCTTTTAGTCAGTGTGGAAAATCTCTA
GCAGTACGTATAGTAGTTCATGTCATCTTATTATTCAGTATTTATAACTTGCAAAGAAATGAATATCAGA
GAGTGAGAGGAACTTGTTTATTGCAGCTTATAATGGTTACAAATAAAGCAATAGCATCACAAATTTCACA
AATAAAGCATTTTTTTCACTGCATTCTAGTTGTGGTTTGTCCAAACTCATCAATGTATCTTATCATGTCT
GGCTCTAGCTATCCCGCCCCTAACTCCGCCCATCCCGCCCCTAACTCCGCCCAGTTCCGCCCATTCTCCG
CCCCATGGCTGACTAATTTTTTTTATTTATGCAGAGGCCGAGGCCGCCTCGGCCTCTGAGCTATTCCAGA
AGTAGTGAGGAGGCTTTTTTGGAGGCCTAGGGACGTACCCAATTCGCCCTATAGTGAGTCGTATTACGCG
CGCTCACTGGCCGTCGTTTTACAACGTCGTGACTGGGAAAACCCTGGCGTTACCCAACTTAATCGCCTTG
CAGCACATCCCCCTTTCGCCAGCTGGCGTAATAGCGAAGAGGCCCGCACCGATCGCCCTTCCCAACAGTT
GCGCAGCCTGAATGGCGAATGGG
[124 nt withheld, positions 724-847]
C
[91 nt withheld, positions 849-939]
A
[49 nt withheld, positions 941-989]
CCTTTGACGTTGGAGTCCACGTTCTTT
[37 nt withheld, positions 1017-1053]
ACCCTATCTCGGTCTATTCTTTTGATTTATAAGGGATTTTGCCGATTTCGGCCTATTGGTTAAAAAATGA
GCTGATTTAACAAAAATTTAACGCGAATTTTAACAAAATATTAACGCTTACAATTTAGGTGGCACTTTTC
GGGGAAATGTGCGCGGAACCCCTATTTGTTTATTTTTCTAAATACATTCAAATATGTATCCGCTCATGAG
ACAATAACCCTGATAAATGCTTCAATAATATTGAAAAAGGAAGAGTATGAGTATTCAACATTTCCGTGTC
GCCCTTATTCCCTTTTTTGCGGCATTTTGCCTTCCTGTTTTTGCTCACCCAGAAACGCTGGTGAAAGTAA
AAGATGCTGAAGATCAGTTGGGTGCACGAGTGGGTTACATCGAACTGGATCTCAACAGCGGTAAGATCCT
TGAGAGTTTTCGCCCCGAAGAACGTTTTCCAATGATGAGCACTTTTAAAGTTCTGCTATGTGGCGCGGTA
TTATCCCGTATTGACGCCGGGCAAGAGCAACTCGGTCGCCGCATACACTATTCTCAGAATGACTTGGTTG
AGTACTCACCAGTCACAGAAAAGCATCTTACGGATGGCATGACAGTAAGAGAATTATGCAGTGCTGCCAT
AACCATGAGTGATAACACTGCGGCCAACTTACTTCTGACAACGATCGGAGGACCGAAGGAGCTAACCGCT
TTTTTGCACAACATGGGGGATCATGTAACTCGCCTTGATCGTTGGGAACCGGAGCTGAATGAAGCCATAC
CAAACGACGAGCGTGACACCACGATGCCTGTAGCAATGGCAACAACGTTGCGCAAACTATTAACTGGCGA
ACTACTTACTCTAGCTTCCCGGCAACAATTAATAGACTGGATGGAGGCGGATAAAGTTGCAGGACCACTT
CTGCGCTCGGCCCTTCCGGCTGGCTGGTTTATTGCTGATAAATCTGGAGCCGGTGAGCGTGGGTCTCGCG
GTATCATTGCAGCACTGGGGCCAGATGGTAAGCCCTCCCGTATCGTAGTTATCTACACGACGGGGAGTCA
GGCAACTATGGATGAACGAAATAGACAGATCGCTGAGATAGGTGCCTCACTGATTAAGCATTGGTAACTG
TCAGACCAAGTTTACTCATATATACTTTAGATTGATTTAAAACTTCATTTTTAATTTAAAAGGATCTAGG
TGAAGATCCTTTTTGATAATCTCATGACCAAAATCCCTTAACGTGAGTTTTCGTTCCACTGAGCGTCAGA
CCCCGTAGAAAAGATCAAAGGATCTTCTTGAGATCCTTTTTTTCTGCGCGTAATCTGCTGCTTGCAAACA
AAAAAACCACCGCTACCAGCGGTGGTTTGTTTGCCGGATCAAGAGCTACCAACTCTTTTTCCGAAGGTAA
CTGGCTTCAGCAGAGCGCAGATACCAAATACTGTTCTTCTAGTGTAGCCGTAGTTAGGCCACCACTTCAA
GAACTCTGTAGCACCGCCTACATACCTCGCTCTGCTAATCCTGTTACCAGTGGCTGCTGCCAGTGGCGAT
AAGTCGTGTCTTACCGGGTTGGACTCAAGACGATAGTTACCGGATAAGGCGCAGCGGTCGGGCTGAACGG
GGGGTTCGTGCACACAGCCCAGCTTGGAGCGAACGACCTACACCGAACTGAGATACCTACAGCGTGAGCT
ATGAGAAAGCGCCACGCTTCCCGAAGGGAGAAAGGCGGACAGGTATCCGGTAAGCGGCAGGGTCGGAACA
GGAGAGCGCACGAGGGAGCTTCCAGGGGGAAACGCCTGGTATCTTTATAGTCCTGTCGGGTTTCGCCACC
TCTGACTTGAGCGTCGATTTTTGTGATGCTCGTCAGGGGGGCGGAGCCTATGGAAAAACGCCAGCAACGC
GGCCTTTTTACGGTTCCTGGCCTTTTGCTGGCCTTTTGCTCACATGTTCTTTCCTGCGTTATCCCCTGAT
TCTGTGGATAACCGTATTACCGCCTTTGAGTGAGCTGATACCGCTCGCCGCAGCCGAACGACCGAGCGCA
GCGAGTCAGTGAGCGAGGAAGCGGAAGAGCGCCCAATACGCAAACCGCCTCTCCCCGCGCGTTGGCCGAT
TCATTAATGCAGCTGGCACGACAGGTTTCCCGACTGGAAAGCGGGCAGTGAGCGCAACGCAATTAATGTG
AGTTAGCTCACTCATTAGGCACCCCAGGCTTTACACTTTATGCTTCCGGCTCGTATGTTGTGTGGAATTG
TGAGCGGATAACAATTTCACACAGGAAACAGCTATGACCATGATTACGCCAAGCGCGCAATTAACCCTCA
CTAAAGGGAACAAAAGCTGGAGCTGCAAGCTTAATGTAGTCTTATGCAATACTCTTGTAGTCTTGCAACA
TGGTAACGATGAGTTAGCAACATGCCTTACAAGGAGAGAAAAAGCACCGTGCATGCCGATTGGTGGAAGT
AAGGTGGTACGATCGTGCCTTATTAGGAAGGCAACAGACGGGTCTGACATGGATTGGACGAACCACTGAA
TTGCCGCATTGCAGAGATATTGTATTTAAGTGCCTAGCTCGATACATAAACGGGTCTCTCTGGTTAGACC
AGATCTGAGCCTGGGAGCTCTCTGGCTAACTAGGGAACCCACTGCTTAAGCCTCAATAAAGCTTGCCTTG
AGTGCTTCAAGTAGTGTGTGCCCGTCTGTTGTGTGACTCTGGTAACTAGAGATCCCTCAGACCCTTTTAG
TCAGTGTGGAAAATCTCTAGCAGTGGCGCCCGAACAGGGACTTGAAAGCGAAAGGGAAACCAGAGGAGCT
CTCTCGACGCAGGACTCGGCTTGCTGAAGCGCGCACGGCAAGAGGCGAGGGGCGGCGACTGGTGAGTACG
CCAAAAATTTTGACTAGCGGAGGCTAGAAGGAGAGAGATGGGTGCGAGAGCGTCAGTATTAAGCGGGGGA
GAATTAGATCGCGATGGGAAAAAATTCGGTTAAGGCCAGGGGGAAAGAAAAAATATAAATTAAAACATAT
AGTATGGGCAAGCAGGGAGCTAGAACGATTCGCAGTTAATCCTGGCCTGTTAGAAACATCAGAAGGCTGT
AGACAAATACTGGGACAGCTACAACCATCCCTTCAGACAGGATCAGAAGAACTTAGATCATTATATAATA
CAGTAGCAACCCTCTATTGTGTGCATCAAAGGATAGAGATAAAAGACACCAAGGAAGCTTTAGACAAGAT
AGAGGAAGAGCAAAACAAAAGTAAGACCACCGCACAGCAAGCGGCCGCTGATCTTCAGACCTGGAGGAGG
AGATATGAGGGACAATTGGAGAAGTGAATTATATAAATATAAAGTAGTAAAAATTGAACCATTAGGAGTA
GCACCCACCAAGGCAAAGAGAAGAGTGGTGCAGAGAGAAAAAAGAGCAGTGGGAATAGGAGCTTTGTTCC
TTGGGTTCTTGGGAGCAGCAGGAAGCACTATGGGCGCAGCGTCAATGACGCTGACGGTACAGGCCAGACA
ATTATTGTCTGGTATAGTGCAGCAGCAGAACAATTTGCTGAGGGCTATTGAGGCGCAACAGCATCTGTTG
CAACTCACAGTCTGGGGCATCAAGCAGCTCCAGGCAAGAATCCTGGCTGTGGAAAGATACCTAAAGGATC
AACAGCTCCTGGGGATTTGGGGTTGCTCTGGAAAACTCATTTGCACCACTGCTGTGCCTTGGAATGCTAG
TTGGAGTAATAAATCTCTGGAACAGATTTGGAATCACACGACCTGGATGGAGTGGGACAGAGAAATTAAC
AATTACACAAGCTTAATACACTCCTTAATTGAAGAATCGCAAAACCAGCAAGAAAAGAATGAACAAGAAT
TATTGGAATTAGATAAATGGGCAAGTTTGTGGAATTGGTTTAACATAACAAATTGGCTGTGGTATATAAA
ATTATTCATAATGATAGTAGGAGGCTTGGTAGGTTTAAGAATAGTTTTTGCTGTACTTTCTATAGTGAAT
AGAGTTAGGCAGGGATATTCACCATTATCGTTTCAGACCCACCTCCCAACCCCGAGGGGACCCATGCATT
GCATCTCAATTAGTCAGCAACCAGGTGTGGAAAGTCCCCAGGCTCCCCAGCAGGCAGAAGTATGCAAAGC
ATGCGTCTCAATTAGTCAGCAACCATAGTCCCGCCCCTAACTCCGCCCATCCCGCCCCTAACTCCGCCCA
GTTCCGCCCATTCTCCGCCCCATGGCTGACTAATTTTTTTTATTTATGCAGAGGCCGAGGCCGCCTCGGC
CTCTGAGCTATTCCAGAAGTAGTGAGGAGGCTTTTTTGGAGGCCTAGGCTTTTGCAAAAAGCTTTCTAGA
GGTACCACCGGAGCTTACCATGACCGAGTACAAGCCCACGGTGCGCCTCGCCACCCGCGACGACGTCCCC
AGGGCCGTACGCACCCTCGCCGCCGCGTTCGCCGACTACCCCGCCACGCGCCACACCGTCGATCCGGACC
GCCACATCGAGCGGGTCACCGAGCTGCAAGAACTCTTCCTCACGCGCGTCGGGCTCGACATCGGCAAGGT
GTGGGTCGCGGACGACGGCGCCGCCGTGGCGGTCTGGACCACGCCGGAGAGCGTCGAAGCGGGGGCGGTG
TTCGCCGAGATCGGCCCGCGCATGGCCGAGTTGAGCGGTTCCCGGCTGGCCGCGCAGCAACAGATGGAAG
GCCTCCTGGCGCCGCACCGGCCCAAGGAGCCCGCGTGGTTCCTGGCCACCGTCGGCGTCTCGCCCGACCA
CCAGGGCAAGGGTCTGGGCAGCGCCGTCGTGCTCCCCGGAGTGGAGGCGGCCGAGCGCGCCGGGGTGCCC
GCCTTCCTGGAGACCTCCGCGCCCCGCAACCTCCCCTTCTACGAGCGGCTCGGCTTCACCGTCACCGCCG
ACGTCGAGGTGCCCGAAGGACCGCGCACCTGGTGCATGACCCGCAAGCCCGGTGCCAGTTAACGAATTCT
AGATCTTGAGACAAATGGCAGTATTCATCCACAATTTTAAAAGAAAAGGGGGGATTGGGGGGTACAGTGC
AGGGGAAAGAATAGTAGACATAATAGCAACAGACATACAAACTAAAGAATTACAAAAACAAATTACAAAA
ATTCAAAATTTTCGGGTTTATTACAGGGACAGCAGAGATCCACTTTGGCGCCGGCTCGAGGCCTGCAGGT
TGCGCCTTTTCCAAGGCAGCCCTGGGTTTGCGCAGGGACGCGGCTGCTCTGGGCGTGGTTCCGGGAAACG
CAGCGGCGCCGACCCTGGGTCTCGCACATTCTTCACGTCCGTTCGCAGCGTCACCCGGATCTTCGCCGCT
ACCCTTGTGGGCCCCCCGGCGACGCTTCCTGCTCCGCCCCTAAGTCGGGAAGGTTCCTTGCGGTTCGCGG
CGTGCCGGACGTGACAAACGGAAGCCGCACGTCTCACTAGTACCCTCGCAGACGGACAGCGCCAGGGAGC
AATGGCAGCGCGCCGACCGCGATGGGCTGTGGCCAATAGCGGCTGCTCAGCAGGGCGCGCCGAGAGCAGC
GGCCGGGAAGGGGCGGTGCGGGAGGCGGGGTGTGGGGCGGTAGTGTGGGCCCTGTTCCTGCCCGCGCGGT
GTTCCGCATTCTGCAAGCCTCCGGAGCGCACGTCGGCAGTCGGCTCCCTCGTTGACCGAATCACCGACCT
CTCTCCCCAGGGGCTAGCATCGATTGATCAACAAGTTTGTACAAAAAAGCTGAACGAGAAACGTAAAATG
ATATAAATATCAATATATTAAATTAGATTTTGCATAAAAAACAGACTACATAATACTGTAAAACACAACA
TATCCAGTCACTATGGCGGCCGCATTAGGCACCCCAGGCTTTACACTTTATGCTTCCGGCTCGTATAATG
TGTGGATTTTGAGTTAGGATCCGTCGAGATTTTCAGGAGCTAAGGAAGCTAAAATGGAGAAAAAAATCAC
TGGATATACCACCGTTGATATATCCCAATGGCATCGTAAAGAACATTTTGAGGCATTTCAGTCAGTTGCT
CAATGTACCTATAACCAGACCGTTCAGCTGGATATTACGGCCTTTTTAAAGACCGTAAAGAAAAATAAGC
ACAAGTTTTATCCGGCCTTTATTCACATTCTTGCCCGCCTGATGAATGCTCATCCGGAATTCCGTATGGC
AATGAAAGACGGTGAGCTGGTGATATGGGATAGTGTTCACCCTTGTTACACCGTTTTCCATGAGCAAACT
GAAACGTTTTCATCGCTCTGGAGTGAATACCACGACGATTTCCGGCAGTTTCTACACATATATTCGCAAG
ATGTGGCGTGTTACGGTGAAAACCTGGCCTATTTCCCTAAAGGGTTTATTGAGAATATGTTTTTCGTCTC
AGCCAATCCCTGGGTGAGTTTCACCAGTTTTGATTTAAACGTGGCCAATATGGACAACTTCTTCGCCCCC
GTTTTCACCATGGGCAAATATTATACGCAAGGCGACAAGGTGCTGATGCCGCTGGCGATTCAGGTTCATC
ATGCCGTTTGTGATGGCTTCCATGTCGGCAGAATGCTTAATGAATTACAACAGTACTGCGATGAGTGGCA
GGGCGGGGCGTAAAGATCTGGATCCGGCTTACTAAAAGCCAGATAACAGTATGCGTATTTGCGCGCTGAT
TTTTGCGGTATAAGAATATATACTGATATGTATACCCGAAGTATGTCAAAAAGAGGTATGCTATGAAGCA
GCGTATTACAGTGACAGTTGACAGCGACAGCTATCAGTTGCTCAAGGCATATATGATGTCAATATCTCCG
GTCTGGTAAGCACAACCATGCAGAATGAAGCCCGTCGTCTGCGTGCCGAACGCTGGAAAGCGGAAAATCA
GGAAGGGATGGCTGAGGTCGCCCGGTTTATTGAAATGAACGGCTCTTTTGCTGACGAGAACAGGGGCTGG
TGAAATGCAGTTTAAGGTTTACACCTATAAAAGAGAGAGCCGTTATCGTCTGTTTGTGGATGTACAGAGT
GATATTATTGACACGCCCGGGCGACGGATGGTGATCCCCCTGGCCAGTGCACGTCTGCTGTCAGATAAAG
TCTCCCGTGAACTTTACCCGGTGGTGCATATCGGGGATGAAAGCTGGCGCATGATGACCACCGATATGGC
CAGTGTGCCGGTCTCCGTTATCGGGGAAGAAGTGGCTGATCTCAGCCACCGCGAAAATGACATCAAAAAC
GCCATTAACCTGATGTTCTGGGGAATATAAATGTCAGGCTCCCTTATACACAGCCAGTCTGCAGGTCGAC
CATAGTGACTGGATATGTTGTGTTTTACAGTATTATGTAGTCTGTTTTTTATGCAAAATCTAATTTAATA
TATTGATATTTATATCATTTTACGTTTCTCGTTCAGCTTTCTTGTACAAAGTGGTTACCGGTGGAGTGCA
GGTGGAAACCATCTCCCCAGGAGACGGGCGCACCTTCCCCAAGCGCGGCCAGACCTGCGTGGTGCACTAC
ACCGGGATGCTTGAAGATGGAAAGAAAGTTGATTCCTCCCGGGACAGAAACAAGCCCTTTAAGTTTATGC
TAGGCAAGCAGGAGGTGATCCGAGGCTGGGAAGAAGGGGTTGCCCAGATGAGTGTGGGTCAGAGAGCCAA
ACTGACTATATCTCCAGATTATGCCTATGGTGCCACTGGGCACCCAGGCATCATCCCACCACATGCCACT
CTCGTCTTCGATGTGGAGCTTCTAAAACTGGAAGGCGGCTACCCCTACGACGTGCCCGACTACGCCGGCT
ATCCGTATGATGTCCCGGACTATGCAGGCTAAACGCGTTAAGTCGACAATCAACCTCTGGATTACAAAAT
TTGTGAAAGATTGACTGGTATTCTTAACTATGTTGCTCCTTTTACGCTATGTGGATACGCTGCTTTAATG
CCTTTGTATCATGCTATTGCTTCCCGTATGGCTTTCATTTTCTCCTCCTTGTATAAATCCTGGTTGCTGT
CTCTTTATGAGGAGTTGTGGCCCGTTGTCAGGCAACGTGGCGTGGTGTGCACTGTGTTTGCTGACGCAAC
CCCCACTGGTTGGGGCATTGCCACCACCTGTCAGCTCCTTTCCGGGACTTTCGCTTTCCCCCTCCCTATT
GCCACGGCGGAACTCATCGCCGCCTGCCTTGCCCGCTGCTGGACAGGGGCTCGGCTGTTGGGCACTGACA
ATTCCGTGGTGTTGTCGGGGAAATCATCGTCCTTTCCTTGGCTGCTCGCCTGTGTTGCCACCTGGATTCT
GCGCGGGACGTCCTTCTGCTACGTCCCTTCGGCCCTCAATCCAGCGGACCTTCCTTCCCGCGGCCTGCTG
CCGGCTCTGCGGCCTCTTCCGCGTCTTCGCCTTCGCCCTCAGACGAGTCGGATCTCCCTTTGGGCCGCCT
CCCCGCGTCGACTTTAAGACCAATGACTTACAAGGCAGCTGTAGATCTTAGCCACTTTTTAAAAGAAAAG
GGGGGACTGGAAGGGCTAATTCACTCCCAACGAAGACAAGATCTGCTTTTTGCTTGTACTGGGTCTCTCT
GGTTAGACCAGATCTGAGCCTGGGAGCT
Features (pLannotate 1.2.2; 36 found; start..end, strand, type, name):
    221..342     +  polyA_signal   SV40 poly(A) signal: SV40 polyadenylation signal
    382..517     +  rep_origin     SV40 ori: SV40 origin of replication
    538..556     -  promoter       T7 promoter: promoter for bacteriophage T7 RNA polymerase
    564..719     +  CDS            lacZα (fragment): LacZα fragment of β-galactosidase; lacZ fragment
    724..1152    +  rep_origin     f1 ori (sequence partly withheld): f1 bacteriophage origin of replication; arrow indicates direction of (+) strand synthesis
   1205..1309    +  promoter       AmpR promoter: bla
   1310..2170    +  CDS            AmpR: β-lactamase; bla; confers resistance to ampicillin, carbenicillin, and related antibiotics
   2341..2929    +  rep_origin     ori: high-copy-number ColE1/pMB1/pBR322/pUC origin of replication
   3112..3204    +  CDS            lacI (fragment): lac repressor; lacI; The lac repressor binds to the lac operator to inhibit transcription in E. coli. This inhibition can be relieved by adding lactose or isopropyl-β-D-thiogalactopyranoside (IPTG).
   3217..3238    +  protein_bind   CAP binding site: CAP binding activates transcription in the presence of cAMP. E. coli catabolite activator protein
   3253..3283    +  promoter       lac promoter: promoter for the E. coli lac operon
   3291..3307    +  protein_bind   lac operator: The lac repressor binds to the lac operator to inhibit transcription in E. coli. This inhibition can be relieved by adding lactose or isopropyl-β-D-thiogalactopyranoside (IPTG). lac repressor encoded by lacI
   3352..3370    +  promoter       T3 promoter: promoter for bacteriophage T3 RNA polymerase
   3398..3624    +  promoter       RSV promoter: Rous sarcoma virus enhancer/promoter
   3625..3805    +  LTR            5' LTR (truncated): truncated 5' long terminal repeat (LTR) from HIV-1
   3852..3977    +  misc_feature   HIV-1 Ψ: packaging signal of human immunodeficiency virus type 1
   3961..4324    +  CDS            HIV-1 gag (fragment): gag protein from human immunodeficiency virus 1; gag
   4470..4703    +  misc_feature   RRE: The Rev response element (RRE) of HIV-1 allows for Rev-dependent mRNA export from the nucleus to the cytoplasm.
   5080..5106    +  CDS            Rev (fragment): human immunodeficiency virus 1 (HIV-1) Rev protein; rev; enhances nuclear export of unspliced and incompletely spliced viral mRNAs
   5113..5136    +  promoter       SV40 promoter (fragment): SV40 early promoter
   5137..5208    +  promoter       SV40 promoter (fragment): SV40 enhancer and early promoter
   5232..5367    +  rep_origin     SV40 ori: SV40 origin of replication
   5413..6009    +  CDS            PuroR (fragment): puromycin N-acetyltransferase; pac from Streptomyces; confers resistance to puromycin
   6058..6175    +  misc_feature   cPPT/CTS: central polypurine tract and central termination sequence of HIV-1
   6233..6733    +  promoter       hPGK promoter: human phosphoglycerate kinase 1 promoter
   6754..6878    +  protein_bind   attR1: mutant version of attR; recombination site for the Gateway® LR reaction LR Clonase™
   6903..6933    +  promoter       lac UV5 promoter: E. coli lac promoter with an "up" mutation
   6957..6986    +  promoter       cat promoter (fragment): promoter of the E. coli cat gene encoding chloramphenicol acetyltransferase
   6987..7646    +  CDS            CmR: chloramphenicol acetyltransferase; cat; confers resistance to chloramphenicol
   7825..7983    +  CDS            ccdA (fragment): CCDA_ECO57 - Also known as H, letA. Experimental evidence at protein level: Swiss-Prot protein existence level 1. Antitoxin component of a type II toxin-antitoxin (TA) system which inhibits the post-segregational killing (PSK) of plasmid-free cells, also referred to as a plasmid addiction system. Binds to and blocks the activity of CcdB; will also remove bound CcdB protein from the CcdB-GyrA complex by forming a CcdA-CcdB complex, a process termed rejuvenation. Functions as a transcriptional corepressor for the ccdAB operon, repression also requires CcdB (By similarity). From Escherichia coli
   7988..8290    +  CDS            ccdB: CCDB_ECOLI - Also known as G, letB, letD. Experimental evidence at protein level: Swiss-Prot protein existence level 1. Toxic component of a type II toxin-antitoxin (TA) system, functioning in plasmid maintainence. Responsible for the post- segregational killing (PSK) of plasmid-free cells, also referred to as a plasmid addiction system. Half-life of over 2 hours. Cell killing by CcdB is accompanied by filamentation, defects in chromosome and plasmid segregation, defects in cell division, formation of anucleate cells, decreased DNA synthesis and plasmid loss. Interferes with the activity of DN
   8334..8458    -  protein_bind   attR2: mutant version of attR; recombination site for the Gateway® LR reaction LR Clonase™
   8466..8786    +  CDS            DmrB: F36V mutant of FK506-binding protein FKBP12 binds synthetic ligands that do not bind wild-type FKBP
   8871..9459    +  misc_feature   WPRE: woodchuck hepatitis virus posttranscriptional regulatory element
   9510..9529    +  misc_feature   cPPT/CTS (fragment): central polypurine tract and central termination sequence of HIV-1
   9531..143     +  LTR            3' LTR (ΔU3) (across the origin): self-inactivating 3' long terminal repeat (LTR) from HIV-1
