[The description below was written by a language model from this plasmid's Addgene catalogue record and pLannotate feature annotations shown in this document.]
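Description:
pLEX_305-C-dTAG is an empty lentiviral Gateway destination vector, built on the pLEX_305 backbone, for expressing a protein of interest in mammalian cells as a C-terminal fusion to the dTAG degradation tag. The 9,621 bp plasmid replicates in E. coli from a high-copy ColE1/pUC origin and carries ampicillin resistance on the backbone. An f1 origin and leftover lac, T7 and T3 cloning-vector elements are also annotated. Because the unrecombined Gateway cassette contains the chloramphenicol resistance gene and the ccdB toxin gene, the empty vector is maintained under dual chloramphenicol/ampicillin selection in a ccdB-tolerant strain.

The viral portion has a third-generation, self-inactivating layout. An RSV promoter drives a truncated HIV-1 5' LTR, followed by the Ψ packaging signal with a gag fragment, the RRE, a cPPT/CTS, a WPRE and a ΔU3 3' LTR. An SV40 poly(A) signal and SV40 origin lie beyond the 3' LTR. Within the provirus, an SV40 promoter drives a puromycin resistance gene for selecting transduced cells.

Downstream of that cassette, the human PGK promoter sits directly upstream of the attR1–CmR–ccdB–attR2 cassette. Immediately after attR2 lies the FKBP12 F36V coding sequence (annotated as DmrB). An LR reaction with an entry clone replaces the CmR/ccdB cassette with the gene of interest, which for a C-terminal fusion must read through attR2 in frame and without a stop codon. The F36V mutant binds synthetic ligands that do not bind wild-type FKBP12, and the dTAG system uses this selectivity for rapid, target-specific degradation of the tagged protein. The vector is therefore suited to making stable cell lines for acute protein-depletion studies.
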