Addgene plasmid #91798: pLEX_305-C-dTAG
Purpose: (Empty Backbone) Lentiviral/gateway cloning vector for C-terminally tagging proteins of interest with the dTAG system
Depositing lab: James Bradner & Behnam Nabet. Depositing organization: Dana-Farber Cancer Institute. Publication: The dTAG system for immediate and target-specific protein degradation. Nabet B, Roberts JM, Buckley DL, Paulk J, Dastjerdi S, Yang A, Leggett AL, Erb MA, Lawlor MA, Souza A, Scott TG, Vittori S, Perry JA, Qi J, Winter GE, Wong KK, Gray NS, Bradner JE. Nat Chem Biol. 2018 May;14(5):431-441. doi: 10.1038/s41589-018-0021-8. Epub 2018 Mar 26. PubMed 29581585.
Backbone
  Vector backbone: pLEX_305
  Backbone manufacturer: David Root Lab (addgene #41390)
  Backbone size (bp): 9621
  Modifications to backbone: FKBP F36V tag (dTAG) added to the 3' end of the gateway cassette.
  Vector type: Mammalian Expression, Lentiviral
  Promoter: hPGK
  Selectable markers: Puromycin
  Tag / fusion protein: FKBP F36V (C terminal on backbone)
Growth in bacteria
  Bacterial resistance: Chloramphenicol and Ampicillin, 25 & 100 μg/mL
  Growth temperature: 30°C
  Growth strain: ccdB Survival
  Growth instructions: ccdB resistant bacteria. 30C for liquid culture and for plates.
  Copy number: High Copy
Gene/Insert
  Cloning method: Gateway Cloning
  Sequencing primers: 5′ TGTTCCGCATTCTGCAAGCCTC; 3′ ACAAAGGCATTAAAGCAGCGTATCC
Terms and licenses: Academic/Nonprofit Terms; Industry Terms: Not Available to Industry
How to cite: pLEX_305-C-dTAG was a gift from James Bradner & Behnam Nabet (Addgene plasmid # 91798 ; http://n2t.net/addgene:91798 ; RRID:Addgene_91798)
